Addgene plasmid #48629: ERroGFP_iE_C204Q_pCDNA3
Purpose: Mammalian expression vector encoding for the ER targeted and FLAGM1 tagged insensitive variant of fluorescent redox probe roGFPiE with Cysteine 204 to Glutamine mutation (roGFP C147, E147b, C204Q)
Depositing lab: David Ron. Depositing organization: University of Cambridge. Publication: Lifetime imaging of a fluorescent protein sensor reveals surprising stability of ER thiol redox. Avezov E, Cross BC, Kaminski Schierle GS, Winters M, Harding HP, Melo EP, Kaminski CF, Ron D. J Cell Biol. 2013 Apr 15;201(2):337-49. doi: 10.1083/jcb.201211155. PubMed 23589496.
Backbone
  Vector backbone: pcDNA3 derivative
  Backbone size w/o insert (bp): 5370
  Total vector size (bp): 6194
  Vector type: Mammalian Expression
Growth in bacteria
  Bacterial resistance: Ampicillin, 100 μg/mL
  Growth temperature: 37°C
  Growth strain: DH5alpha
  Copy number: High Copy
Gene/Insert
  Gene/Insert name: ERroGFP
  Species: jellyfish
  Insert size (bp): 824
  Mutation: insertion E147B, C204Q
  Tag / fusion protein: FLAG (N terminal on backbone)
  Cloning method: Restriction Enzyme; 5′ cloning site BamH1 (not destroyed); 3′ cloning site XhoI (not destroyed)
  Sequencing primers: 5′ CMV forward; 3′ SP6
Resource information
  A portion of this plasmid was derived from a plasmid made by: James Remington U.Oregon USA
Terms and licenses: Academic/Nonprofit Terms; Industry Terms: Not Available to Industry
How to cite: ERroGFP_iE_C204Q_pCDNA3 was a gift from David Ron (Addgene plasmid # 48629 ; http://n2t.net/addgene:48629 ; RRID:Addgene_48629)
