[The description below was written by a language model from this plasmid's Addgene catalogue record and pLannotate feature annotations shown in this document.]
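Description:
ERroGFP_iE_C204Q_pCDNA3 is a 6,194 bp mammalian expression plasmid built on a pcDNA3 derivative. It is propagated in E. coli through a high-copy ColE1/pUC-type origin and selected with ampicillin via the β-lactamase gene. An f1 origin is also present, which permits single-stranded DNA production. For selection in mammalian cells the backbone carries a neomycin phosphotransferase cassette driven by the SV40 enhancer/early promoter and terminated by the SV40 poly(A) signal. The small annotated fragments of bom, ble, lacI and lac promoter/operator sequence appear to be backbone remnants rather than functional parts.

The payload is an approximately 824 bp insert cloned between BamHI and XhoI. It is expressed from the human CMV immediate-early enhancer and promoter and terminated by the bovine growth hormone poly(A) signal, and a reverse-facing SP6 promoter sits downstream of the coding region. The insert encodes an ER-targeted form of the Aequorea victoria-derived redox-sensitive GFP, which the feature table annotates as roGFP2-like. A backbone-encoded FLAG (M1) epitope lies at its N terminus. The targeting sequences are not annotated as separate features. The ER signal presumably lies in the unannotated stretch upstream of the FLAG tag, but the record does not state this.

This variant carries the E147b insertion that defines roGFPiE, together with a cysteine 204 to glutamine substitution. That substitution removes one partner of the engineered redox-responsive cysteine pair (C147/C204), so the probe becomes insensitive to thiol redox changes. The construct therefore serves as a redox-unresponsive control alongside the functional ER-localised roGFPiE sensor in fluorescence studies, including lifetime imaging, of ER thiol redox state in mammalian cells.
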