Features (pLannotate 1.2.2; 20 found; start..end, strand, type, name):
     36..80      -  misc_feature   bom (fragment): basis of mobility region from pBR322
    235..614     +  enhancer       CMV enhancer: human cytomegalovirus immediate early enhancer
    615..818     +  promoter       CMV promoter: human cytomegalovirus (CMV) immediate early promoter
    952..972     +  CDS            FLAG (fragment): FLAG® epitope tag, followed by an enterokinase cleavage site
    979..1692    +  CDS            roGFP2: roGFP2 is a basic (constitutively fluorescent) green fluorescent protein published in 2004, derived from Aequorea victoria.
   1746..1764    -  promoter       SP6 promoter: promoter for bacteriophage SP6 RNA polymerase
   1790..2014    +  polyA_signal   bGH poly(A) signal: bovine growth hormone polyadenylation signal
   2018..2039    +  promoter       SV40 promoter (fragment): SV40 enhancer and early promoter
   2060..2488    +  rep_origin     f1 ori (sequence partly withheld): f1 bacteriophage origin of replication; arrow indicates direction of (+) strand synthesis
   2502..2832    +  promoter       SV40 promoter: SV40 enhancer and early promoter
   2899..3690    +  CDS            neo: KKA2_KLEPN - Also known as kan, nptII. Experimental evidence at protein level: Swiss-Prot protein existence level 1. Resistance to kanamycin, neomycin, paromomycin, ribostamycin, butirosin and gentamicin B. From Klebsiella pneumoniae.
   3714..3872    +  CDS            ble (fragment): BLE_KLEPN - Experimental evidence at protein level: Swiss-Prot protein existence level 1. Binding protein with a strong affinity to the bleomycin family of antibiotics. Binds to CL990; an antimitotic-antibiotic compound. From Klebsiella pneumoniae.
   3867..3988    +  polyA_signal   SV40 poly(A) signal: SV40 polyadenylation signal
   4061..4077    -  protein_bind   lac operator: The lac repressor binds to the lac operator to inhibit transcription in E. coli. This inhibition can be relieved by adding lactose or isopropyl-β-D-thiogalactopyranoside (IPTG). lac repressor encoded by lacI
   4085..4115    -  promoter       lac promoter: promoter for the E. coli lac operon
   4130..4151    -  protein_bind   CAP binding site: CAP binding activates transcription in the presence of cAMP. E. coli catabolite activator protein
   4164..4256    -  CDS            lacI (fragment): lac repressor; lacI; The lac repressor binds to the lac operator to inhibit transcription in E. coli. This inhibition can be relieved by adding lactose or isopropyl-β-D-thiogalactopyranoside (IPTG).
   4439..5027    -  rep_origin     ori: high-copy-number ColE1/pMB1/pBR322/pUC origin of replication
   5198..6058    -  CDS            AmpR: β-lactamase; bla; confers resistance to ampicillin, carbenicillin, and related antibiotics
   6059..6163    -  promoter       AmpR promoter: bla
>Addgene plasmid #48629 | ERroGFP_iE_C204Q_pCDNA3 | depositor full sequence | sequence record 70377 | ERroGFP_iE_C204Q_pCDNA3 sequence 6194 bps
GACGGATCGGGAGATCTCCCGATCCCCTATGGTCGACTCTCAGTACAATCTGCTCTGATGCCGCATAGTT
AAGCCAGTATCTGCTCCCTGCTTGTGTGTTGGAGGTCGCTGAGTAGTGCGCGAGCAAAATTTAAGCTACA
ACAAGGCAAGGCTTGACCGACAATTGCATGAAGAATCTGCTTAGGGTTAGGCGTTTTGCGCTGCTTCGCG
ATGTACGGGCCAGATATACGCGTTGACATTGATTATTGACTAGTTATTAATAGTAATCAATTACGGGGTC
ATTAGTTCATAGCCCATATATGGAGTTCCGCGTTACATAACTTACGGTAAATGGCCCGCCTGGCTGACCG
CCCAACGACCCCCGCCCATTGACGTCAATAATGACGTATGTTCCCATAGTAACGCCAATAGGGACTTTCC
ATTGACGTCAATGGGTGGACTATTTACGGTAAACTGCCCACTTGGCAGTACATCAAGTGTATCATATGCC
AAGTACGCCCCCTATTGACGTCAATGACGGTAAATGGCCCGCCTGGCATTATGCCCAGTACATGACCTTA
TGGGACTTTCCTACTTGGCAGTACATCTACGTATTAGTCATCGCTATTACCATGGTGATGCGGTTTTGGC
AGTACATCAATGGGCGTGGATAGCGGTTTGACTCACGGGGATTTCCAAGTCTCCACCCCATTGACGTCAA
TGGGAGTTTGTTTTGGCACCAAAATCAACGGGACTTTCCAAAATGTCGTAACAACTCCGCCCCATTGACG
CAAATGGGCGGTAGGCGTGTACGGTGGGAGGTCTATATAAGCAGAGCTCGTTTAGTGAACCGTCAGATCG
CCTGGAGACGCCATCCACGCTGTTTTGACCTCCATAGAAGACACCGACTCTAGAGGATCCGCCATGAGCG
CCCTGCTGATCCTGGCTCTCGTGGGCGCTGCCGTGGCCGACTACAAGGACGACGACGACAAGTCCGGAAG
TAAAGGAGAAGAACTTTTCACTGGAGTTGTCCCAATTCTTGTTGAATTAGATGGTGATGTTAATGGGCAC
AAATTTTCTGTCAGTGGAGAGGGTGAAGGTGATGCAACATACGGAAAACTTACCCTTAAATTTATTTCCA
CTACTGGAAAACTACCTGTTCCATGGCCAACACTTGTCACTACTCTGAGTTATGGTGTTCAATGCTTTTC
AAGATACCCAGATCATATGAAACGGCATGACTTTTTCAAGAGTGCCATGCCCGAAGGTTATGTACAGGAA
AGAACTATAAGCTTCAAAGATGACGGGAACTACAAGACACGTGCTGAAGTCAAGTTTGAAGGTGATACCC
TTGTTAATAGAATCGAGTTAAAAGGTATTGATTTTAAAGAAGATGGAAACATTCTTGGACACAAATTGGA
ATACAACTATAACTGCGAGTCCAATGTATACATCATGGCAGACAAACAAAAGAATGGAATCAAAGCGAAC
TTCAAAACCAGACACAACATTGAAGATGGAAGCGTTCAACTAGCAGACCATTATCAACAAAATACTCCAA
TTGGCGACGGACCCGTCCTGCTGCCTGATAATCACTATCTGAGCACACAGTCCGCCCTGTCTAAGGACCC
CAATGAAAAAAGAGATCATATGGTCCTGCTGGAATTTGTCACCGCCGCAGGGATTACTCACGGAATGGAT
GAACTGTATAAGGACGAACTGTGATAAAGATCTGGTACCTCGAGCATGCATCTAGAGGGCCCTATTCTAT
AGTGTCACCTAAATGCTAGAGCTCGCTGATCAGCCTCGACTGTGCCTTCTAGTTGCCAGCCATCTGTTGT
TTGCCCCTCCCCCGTGCCTTCCTTGACCCTGGAAGGTGCCACTCCCACTGTCCTTTCCTAATAAAATGAG
GAAATTGCATCGCATTGTCTGAGTAGGTGTCATTCTATTCTGGGGGGTGGGGTGGGGCAGGACAGCAAGG
GGGAGGATTGGGAAGACAATAGCAGGCATGCTGGGGATGCGGTGGGCTCTATGGCTTCTGAGGCGGAAAG
AACCAGCTGGGGCTCTAGGGGGTATCCCC
[124 nt withheld, positions 2060-2183]
C
[32 nt withheld, positions 2185-2216]
CA
[57 nt withheld, positions 2219-2275]
A
[49 nt withheld, positions 2277-2325]
CCTTTGACGTTGGAGTCCACGTTCTTT
[37 nt withheld, positions 2353-2389]
ACCCTATCTCGGTCTATTCTTTTGATTTATAAGGGATTTTGGGGATTTCGGCCTATTGGTTAAAAAATGA
GCTGATTTAACAAAAATTTAACGCGAATTAATTCTGTGGAATGTGTGTCAGTTAGGGTGTGGAAAGTCCC
CAGGCTCCCCAGGCAGGCAGAAGTATGCAAAGCATGCATCTCAATTAGTCAGCAACCAGGTGTGGAAAGT
CCCCAGGCTCCCCAGCAGGCAGAAGTATGCAAAGCATGCATCTCAATTAGTCAGCAACCATAGTCCCGCC
CCTAACTCCGCCCATCCCGCCCCTAACTCCGCCCAGTTCCGCCCATTCTCCGCCCCATGGCTGACTAATT
TTTTTTATTTATGCAGAGGCCGAGGCCGCCTCTGCCTCTGAGCTATTCCAGAAGTAGTGAGGAGGCTTTT
TTGGAGGCCTAGGCTTTTGCAAAAAGCTCCCGGGAGCTTGTATATCCATTTTCGGATCTGATCAAGAGAC
AGGATGAGGATCGTTTCGCATGATTGAACAAGATGGATTGCACGCAGGTTCTCCGGCCGCTTGGGTGGAG
AGGCTATTCGGCTATGACTGGGCACAACAGACAATCGGCTGCTCTGATGCCGCCGTGTTCCGGCTGTCAG
CGCAGGGGCGCCCGGTTCTTTTTGTCAAGACCGACCTGTCCGGTGCCCTGAATGAACTGCAGGACGAGGC
AGCGCGGCTATCGTGGCTGGCCACGACGGGCGTTCCTTGCGCAGCTGTGCTCGACGTTGTCACTGAAGCG
GGAAGGGACTGGCTGCTATTGGGCGAAGTGCCGGGGCAGGATCTCCTGTCATCTCACCTTGCTCCTGCCG
AGAAAGTATCCATCATGGCTGATGCAATGCGGCGGCTGCATACGCTTGATCCGGCTACCTGCCCATTCGA
CCACCAAGCGAAACATCGCATCGAGCGAGCACGTACTCGGATGGAAGCCGGTCTTGTCGATCAGGATGAT
CTGGACGAAGAGCATCAGGGGCTCGCGCCAGCCGAACTGTTCGCCAGGCTCAAGGCGCGCATGCCCGACG
GCGAGGATCTCGTCGTGACCCATGGCGATGCCTGCTTGCCGAATATCATGGTGGAAAATGGCCGCTTTTC
TGGATTCATCGACTGTGGCCGGCTGGGTGTGGCGGACCGCTATCAGGACATAGCGTTGGCTACCCGTGAT
ATTGCTGAAGAGCTTGGCGGCGAATGGGCTGACCGCTTCCTCGTGCTTTACGGTATCGCCGCTCCCGATT
CGCAGCGCATCGCCTTCTATCGCCTTCTTGACGAGTTCTTCTGAGCGGGACTCTGGGGTTCGAAATGACC
GACCAAGCGACGCCCAACCTGCCATCACGAGATTTCGATTCCACCGCCGCCTTCTATGAAAGGTTGGGCT
TCGGAATCGTTTTCCGGGACGCCGGCTGGATGATCCTCCAGCGCGGGGATCTCATGCTGGAGTTCTTCGC
CCACCCCAACTTGTTTATTGCAGCTTATAATGGTTACAAATAAAGCAATAGCATCACAAATTTCACAAAT
AAAGCATTTTTTTCACTGCATTCTAGTTGTGGTTTGTCCAAACTCATCAATGTATCTTATCATGTCTGTA
TACCGTCGACCTCTAGCTAGAGCTTGGCGTAATCATGGTCATAGCTGTTTCCTGTGTGAAATTGTTATCC
GCTCACAATTCCACACAACATACGAGCCGGAAGCATAAAGTGTAAAGCCTGGGGTGCCTAATGAGTGAGC
TAACTCACATTAATTGCGTTGCGCTCACTGCCCGCTTTCCAGTCGGGAAACCTGTCGTGCCAGCTGCATT
AATGAATCGGCCAACGCGCGGGGAGAGGCGGTTTGCGTATTGGGCGCTCTTCCGCTTCCTCGCTCACTGA
CTCGCTGCGCTCGGTCGTTCGGCTGCGGCGAGCGGTATCAGCTCACTCAAAGGCGGTAATACGGTTATCC
ACAGAATCAGGGGATAACGCAGGAAAGAACATGTGAGCAAAAGGCCAGCAAAAGGCCAGGAACCGTAAAA
AGGCCGCGTTGCTGGCGTTTTTCCATAGGCTCCGCCCCCCTGACGAGCATCACAAAAATCGACGCTCAAG
TCAGAGGTGGCGAAACCCGACAGGACTATAAAGATACCAGGCGTTTCCCCCTGGAAGCTCCCTCGTGCGC
TCTCCTGTTCCGACCCTGCCGCTTACCGGATACCTGTCCGCCTTTCTCCCTTCGGGAAGCGTGGCGCTTT
CTCAATGCTCACGCTGTAGGTATCTCAGTTCGGTGTAGGTCGTTCGCTCCAAGCTGGGCTGTGTGCACGA
ACCCCCCGTTCAGCCCGACCGCTGCGCCTTATCCGGTAACTATCGTCTTGAGTCCAACCCGGTAAGACAC
GACTTATCGCCACTGGCAGCAGCCACTGGTAACAGGATTAGCAGAGCGAGGTATGTAGGCGGTGCTACAG
AGTTCTTGAAGTGGTGGCCTAACTACGGCTACACTAGAAGGACAGTATTTGGTATCTGCGCTCTGCTGAA
GCCAGTTACCTTCGGAAAAAGAGTTGGTAGCTCTTGATCCGGCAAACAAACCACCGCTGGTAGCGGTGGT
TTTTTTGTTTGCAAGCAGCAGATTACGCGCAGAAAAAAAGGATCTCAAGAAGATCCTTTGATCTTTTCTA
CGGGGTCTGACGCTCAGTGGAACGAAAACTCACGTTAAGGGATTTTGGTCATGAGATTATCAAAAAGGAT
CTTCACCTAGATCCTTTTAAATTAAAAATGAAGTTTTAAATCAATCTAAAGTATATATGAGTAAACTTGG
TCTGACAGTTACCAATGCTTAATCAGTGAGGCACCTATCTCAGCGATCTGTCTATTTCGTTCATCCATAG
TTGCCTGACTCCCCGTCGTGTAGATAACTACGATACGGGAGGGCTTACCATCTGGCCCCAGTGCTGCAAT
GATACCGCGAGACCCACGCTCACCGGCTCCAGATTTATCAGCAATAAACCAGCCAGCCGGAAGGGCCGAG
CGCAGAAGTGGTCCTGCAACTTTATCCGCCTCCATCCAGTCTATTAATTGTTGCCGGGAAGCTAGAGTAA
GTAGTTCGCCAGTTAATAGTTTGCGCAACGTTGTTGCCATTGCTACAGGCATCGTGGTGTCACGCTCGTC
GTTTGGTATGGCTTCATTCAGCTCCGGTTCCCAACGATCAAGGCGAGTTACATGATCCCCCATGTTGTGC
AAAAAAGCGGTTAGCTCCTTCGGTCCTCCGATCGTTGTCAGAAGTAAGTTGGCCGCAGTGTTATCACTCA
TGGTTATGGCAGCACTGCATAATTCTCTTACTGTCATGCCATCCGTAAGATGCTTTTCTGTGACTGGTGA
GTACTCAACCAAGTCATTCTGAGAATAGTGTATGCGGCGACCGAGTTGCTCTTGCCCGGCGTCAATACGG
GATAATACCGCGCCACATAGCAGAACTTTAAAAGTGCTCATCATTGGAAAACGTTCTTCGGGGCGAAAAC
TCTCAAGGATCTTACCGCTGTTGAGATCCAGTTCGATGTAACCCACTCGTGCACCCAACTGATCTTCAGC
ATCTTTTACTTTCACCAGCGTTTCTGGGTGAGCAAAAACAGGAAGGCAAAATGCCGCAAAAAAGGGAATA
AGGGCGACACGGAAATGTTGAATACTCATACTCTTCCTTTTTCAATATTATTGAAGCATTTATCAGGGTT
ATTGTCTCATGAGCGGATACATATTTGAATGTATTTAGAAAAATAAACAAATAGGGGTTCCGCGCACATT
TCCCCGAAAAGTGCCACCTGACGTC
