>Addgene plasmid #48629 | ERroGFP_iE_C204Q_pCDNA3 | addgene partial sequence | sequence record 72276 | CMV-F 5'-CGCAAATGGGCGGTAGGCGTG-3'
CTATATAAGCAGAGCTCGTTTAGTGAACCGTCAGATCGCCTGGAGACGCCATCCACGCTGTTTTGACCTC
CATAGAAGACACCGACTCTAGAGGATCCGCCATGAGCGCCCTGCTGATCCTGGCTCTCGTGGGCGCTGCC
GTGGCCGACTACAAGGACGACGACGACAAGTCCGGAAGTAAAGGAGAAGAACTTTTCACTGGAGTTGTCC
CAATTCTTGTTGAATTAGATGGTGATGTTAATGGGCACAAATTTTCTGTCAGTGGAGAGGGTGAAGGTGA
TGCAACATACGGAAAACTTACCCTTAAATTTATTTCCACTACTGGAAAACTACCTGTTCCATGGCCAACA
CTTGTCACTACTCTGAGTTATGGTGTTCAATGCTTTTCAAGATACCCAGATCATATGAAACGGCATGACT
TTTTCAAGAGTGCCATGCCCGAAGGTTATGTACAGGAAAGAACTATAAGCTTCAAAGATGACGGGAACTA
CAAGACACGTGCTGAAGTCAAGTTTGAAGGTGATACCCTTGTTAATAGAATCGAGTTAAAAGGTATTGAT
TTTAAAGAAGATGGAAACATTCTTGGACACAAATTGGAATACAACTATAACTGCGAGTCCAATGTATACA
TCATGGCAGACAAACAAAAGAATGGAATCAAAGCGAACTTCAAAACCAGACACAACATTGAAGATGGAAG
CGTTCAACTAGCAGACCATTATCAACAAAATACTCCAATTGGCGACGGACCCGTCCTGCTGCCTGATAAT
CACTATCTGAGCACACAGTCCGCCCTGTCTAAGGACCCCAATGAAAAAAGAGATCATATGGTCCTGCTGG
AATTTGTCACCGCCGCAGGGATTACTCACGGAATGGATGAACTGTATAAGGACGAACTGTGATAAAGATC
TGGTACCTCGAGCATGCATCTAGAGGGCCCTATTCTATAGTGTCACCTAAATGCTAGAGCTCGCTGATCA
GCCTCGACTGTGCCTTCTAGTTGCCAGCCATCTGTTGTTTGCCCCTCCCCCGTGCCTTCCTTGACCCTGG
AAGGTGCCACTCCCACTGTCCTTTCCTAATAAAATGAGGAAATTGCATCGCATTGTCTGAGTAGGTGTCA
TTCTATTCTGGGGG
